>Addgene plasmid #180692 | pMYT039 | addgene full sequence | sequence record 369382 | Addgene NGS Result
ATGACCGTTGACATCACCATCCAGTTCCACCAGAATAGGGACGACACCAGTGAACAGTTCTTCGCCTTTA
CGCATCTAGTATTTCTCCTCTTTCTCTAGTAGCTAAGATCCGAACCTGCCGTTTCTTGAGTTGCCGCGAT
GTTAAGAAAACATTCATAAATTAAATGTGAATTGCCGCACACATTATTAAATAAGATTTACAAAATGTTC
AAAATGACGCATGAAATCACGTTTCACTTTCGGTCTCACGTTTCAGTGAGACGCAGTTCTAGAACGTGAA
TTCGACCTAGCCACATTTCCAAGGCGTATTGCGACGAATTGCCACGTTGTCGCAGTGTCTGTACTGTGGG
TTAATGTCTGTGATCGCCGTCGTGAGTTCGTGTCATCCGCGCATGATTCAGATGGTCCTGGAGATCGTTG
CTTGTACCGGCTGTTTGTGGCTCTACCAGCGGCCGCACGGTTATCCACAGAATCAGGGGATAACGCAGGA
AAGAACATGTGAGCAAAAGGCCAGCAAAAGGCCAGGAACCGTAAAAAGGCCGCGTTGCTGGCGTTTTTCC
ATAGGCTCCGCCCCCCTGACGAGCATCACAAAAATCGACGCTCAAGTCAGAGGTGGCGAAACCCGACAGG
ACTATAAAGATACCAGGCGTTTCCCCCTGGAAGCTCCCTCGTGCGCTCTCCTGTTCCGACCCTGCCGCTT
ACCGGATACCTGTCCGCCTTTCTCCCTTCGGGAAGCGTGGCGCTTTCTCATAGCTCACGCTGTAGGTATC
TCAGTTCGGTGTAGGTCGTTCGCTCCAAGCTGGGCTGTGTGCACGAACCCCCCGTTCAGCCCGACCGCTG
CGCCTTATCCGGTAACTATCGTCTTGAGTCCAACCCGGTAAGACACGACTTATCGCCACTGGCAGCAGCC
ACTGGTAACAGGATTAGCAGAGCGAGGTATGTAGGCGGTGCTACAGAGTTCTTGAAGTGGTGGCCTAACT
ACGGCTACACTAGAAGAACAGTATTTGGTATCTGCGCTCTGCTGAAGCCAGTTACCTTCGGAAAAAGAGT
TGGTAGCTCTTGATCCGGCAAACAAACCACCGCTGGTAGCGGTGGTTTTTTTGTTTGCAAGCAGCAGATT
ACGCGCAGAAAAAAAGGATCTCAAGAAGATCCTTTGATCTTTTCTACGGGGTCTGACGCTCAGTGGAACG
AAAACTCACGTTAAGGGATTTTGGTCATGACAGGTGGCACTTTTCGGGGAAATGTGCGCGGAACCCCTAT
TTGTTTATTTTTCTAAATACATTCAAATATGTATCCGCTCATGAGACAATAACCCTGATAAATGCTTCAA
TAATATTGAAAAAGGAAGAGTATGAGTATTCAACATTTCCGTGTCGCCCTTATTCCCTTTTTTGCGGCAT
TTTGCCTTCCTGTTTTTGCTCACCCAGAAACGCTGGTGAAAGTAAAAGATGCTGAAGATCAGTTGGGTGC
ACGAGTGGGTTACATCGAACTGGATCTCAACAGCGGTAAGATCCTTGAGAGTTTTCGCCCCGAAGAACGT
TTTCCAATGATGAGCACTTTTAAAGTTCTGCTATGTGGCGCGGTATTATCCCGTATTGACGCCGGGCAAG
AGCAACTCGGTCGCCGCATACACTATTCTCAGAATGACTTGGTTGAGTACTCACCAGTCACAGAAAAGCA
TCTTACGGATGGCATGACAGTAAGAGAATTATGCAGTGCTGCCATAACCATGAGTGATAACACTGCGGCC
AACTTACTTCTGACAACGATCGGAGGACCGAAGGAGCTAACCGCTTTTTTGCACAACATGGGGGATCATG
TAACTCGCCTTGATCGTTGGGAACCGGAGCTGAATGAAGCCATACCAAACGACGAGCGTGACACCACGAT
GCCTGTAGCAATGGCAACAACGTTGCGCAAACTATTAACTGGCGAACTACTTACTCTAGCTTCCCGGCAA
CAATTAATAGACTGGATGGAGGCGGATAAAGTTGCAGGACCACTTCTGCGCTCGGCCCTTCCGGCTGGCT
GGTTTATTGCTGATAAATCTGGAGCCGGTGAGCGTGGGTCCCGCGGTATCATTGCAGCACTGGGGCCAGA
TGGTAAGCCCTCCCGTATCGTAGTTATCTACACGACGGGGAGTCAGGCAACTATGGATGAACGAAATAGA
CAGATCGCTGAGATAGGTGCCTCACTGATTAAGCATTGGTAACTGTCAGACCAAGTTTACTCATATATAC
TTTAGATTGATTTAAAACTTCATTTTTAATTTAAAAGGATCTAGGTGAAGATCCTTTTTGATAATCGCGG
CCGCTAACTGCCTTGATCTGTCGGGTGTCTGCTTCTCTCACAGGCTTAGGTGGATCTGCTGTCCCCAGTC
AGTGCGGTCATCATGCAGTCATCCGAGCGTGTATTGCACACATTTGTTTGGCGCATGATGAGCCGTGATG
ACCCCGTGCAGCAAACGAGGACCGATTAGCTGCAGGACTACTAGTAGCTCGTCTCATTGGCAGCTGAGAC
CTATAAACGCAGAAAGGCCCACCCGAAGGTGAGCCAGTGTGACTCTAGTAGAGAGCGTTCACCGACAAAC
AACAGATAAAACGAAAGGCCCAGTCTTTCGACTGAGCCTTTCGTTTTATTTGATGCCTGGTCATTTGTAC
AGTTCATCCATACCATGCGTGATGCCCGCTGCGGTTACGAACTCCAGCAGAACCATATGATCGCGTTTCT
CGTTCGGATCTTTAGACAGAACGCTTTGCGTGCTCAGATAGTGATTGTCTGGCAGCAGAACAGGACCATC
ACCGATTGGAGTGTTTTGCTGGTAGTGATCAGCCAGCTGCACGCTGCCATCCTCCACGTTGTGGCGAATT
TTAAAATTCGCTTTAATGCCATTTTTTTGTTTATCGGCGGTGATGTAAACATTGTGGCTGTTAAAATTGT
ATTCCAGCTTATGGCCCAGGATATTGCCGTCCTCTTTAAAGTCAATGCCTTTCAGCTCAATGCGGTTTAC
CAGGGTATCGCCTTCAAATTTCACTTCCGCACGCGTTTTGTACGTGCCGTCATCCTTAAAGGAAATCGTG
CGTTCCTGCACATAGCCTTCCGGCATGGCGGACTTGAAGAAGTCATGCTGCTTCATATGGTCCGGATAAC
GAGCAAAGCACTGAACACCATAAGTCAGCGTCGTTACCAGAGTCGGCCAAGGAACCGGCAGTTTACCAGT
AGTACAGATGAACTTCAGCGTCAGTTTACCATTAGTTGCGTCACCTTCACCCTCGCCACGCACGGAAAAC
TT
Features (pLannotate 1.2.2; 6 found; start..end, strand, type, name):
    556..1144    -  rep_origin     ori: high-copy-number ColE1/pMB1/pBR322/pUC origin of replication
   1247..1351    +  promoter       AmpR promoter: bla
   1352..2212    +  CDS            AmpR: β-lactamase; bla; confers resistance to ampicillin, carbenicillin, and related antibiotics
   2528..2555    -  terminator     T7Te terminator: phage T7 early transcription terminator
   2571..2642    -  terminator     rrnB T1 terminator: transcription terminator T1 from the E. coli rrnB gene
   2654..75      -  CDS            superfolder GFP (across the origin): GFP variant that folds robustly even when fused to poorly folded proteins (Pédelacq et al., 2006)
