[The description below was written by a language model from this plasmid's Addgene catalogue record and pLannotate feature annotations shown in this document.]
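Description:
pMYT039 is a small (about 3.3 kb) empty assembly-cassette vector for modular Golden Gate (MoClo) cloning in the yeast toolkit (YTK) and its multiplex extension (MYT), both aimed at engineering Saccharomyces cerevisiae. It is built on the pYTK095 backbone and is classed as a synthetic biology vector. Propagation is purely bacterial: a high-copy ColE1/pUC-type origin drives replication in E. coli, and selection relies on the β-lactamase gene (AmpR) expressed from its native bla promoter, conferring ampicillin resistance. The feature table shows no yeast origin, centromere, auxotrophic marker or integration homology, so as annotated the plasmid itself serves as an E. coli cloning intermediate rather than a yeast-maintained vector.

There is no gene insert. Instead, the plasmid carries a superfolder GFP coding sequence followed by the rrnB T1 and T7Te transcription terminators, and the depositor notes that GFP is expressed in E. coli; the bacterial promoter driving it is not annotated. In toolkit vectors of this kind, such a GFP cassette generally acts as a dropout placeholder, so that correctly assembled clones can be recognised as non-fluorescent colonies, though the record does not spell this out. According to the stated purpose, the cassette position is framed by the ConLS and ConR1 connectors, which are not picked up by the automated annotation. These connectors define the cassette's position and neighbours in a later multigene assembly, ConLS being the starting left connector and ConR1 linking to the next unit. The depositor also cautions that plasmid yield can decline after repeated passaging or in saturated cultures.
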