Addgene plasmid #180692: pMYT039
Purpose: (Empty Backbone) Assembly cassette with ConLS and ConR1 connectors to be used in the Dueber YTK and Ellis MYT systems
Depositing lab: Tom Ellis. Depositing organization: Imperial College London. Publication: A Multiplex MoClo Toolkit for Extensive and Flexible Engineering of Saccharomyces cerevisiae. Shaw WM, Khalil AS, Ellis T. ACS Synth Biol. 2023 Nov 6. doi: 10.1021/acssynbio.3c00423. PubMed 37930278.
Backbone
  Vector backbone: pYTK095
  Backbone manufacturer: John Dueber
  Vector type: Synthetic Biology
Growth in bacteria
  Bacterial resistance: Ampicillin, 100 μg/mL
  Growth temperature: 37°C
  Growth strain: DH5alpha
  Copy number: High Copy
Gene/Insert
  Gene/Insert name: None
Terms and licenses: Academic/Nonprofit Terms; Industry Terms: Not Available to Industry
Depositor comments: GFP expression in E. coli. Plasmid yields may drop after multiple passages or delayed miniprepping after the culture has saturated. We suggest streaking onto solid media to pick fresh colonies every time.
How to cite: pMYT039 was a gift from Tom Ellis (Addgene plasmid # 180692 ; http://n2t.net/addgene:180692 ; RRID:Addgene_180692)
